Addgene plasmid #218275: pIRGAL3C
Purpose: Introduction of a LowTempGAL Turbo module (GAL3C) to accelerate induction of GAL promoter induction
Depositing lab: Claudia Vickers. Depositing organization: Queensland University of Technology. Publication: LowTempGAL: a highly responsive low temperature-inducible GAL system in Saccharomyces cerevisiae. Lu Z, Shen Q, Bandari NC, Evans S, McDonnell L, Liu L, Jin W, Luna-Flores CH, Collier T, Talbo G, McCubbin T, Esquirol L, Myers C, Trau M, Dumsday G, Speight R, Howard CB, Vickers CE, Peng B. Nucleic Acids Res. 2024 May 29:gkae460. doi: 10.1093/nar/gkae460. PubMed 38808673.
Backbone
  Vector backbone: pUC19
  Vector type: Yeast Expression
Growth in bacteria
  Bacterial resistance: Ampicillin, 100 μg/mL
  Growth temperature: 37°C
  Growth strain: DH5alpha
  Copy number: High Copy
Gene/Insert
  Gene/Insert name: fcy1(207-356)-pAgTEF1>ble>tAgTEF1-pENO2>GAL3C(S509P)>tENO2-fcy1(454-778)
  Species: Synthetic
  Mutation: GAL3 (S509P)
  Cloning method: Gibson Cloning
Terms and licenses: Academic/Nonprofit Terms; Industry Terms: Not Available to Industry
How to cite: pIRGAL3C was a gift from Claudia Vickers (Addgene plasmid # 218275 ; http://n2t.net/addgene:218275 ; RRID:Addgene_218275)
