[The description below was written by a language model from this plasmid's Addgene catalogue record and pLannotate feature annotations shown in this document.]
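Description:
pIRGAL3C is a yeast integration construct built on the high-copy pUC19 backbone and assembled by Gibson cloning. In E. coli it is maintained through the pUC/ColE1-type origin and selected with ampicillin via the bla gene. Remnants of the lac promoter/operator and lacZα region of the parent vector flank the insert. No yeast replication origin or centromere is annotated. This is consistent with a design in which the cassette is delivered to the Saccharomyces cerevisiae genome by homologous recombination rather than carried episomally.

The insert is bracketed by two segments of the FCY1 (cytosine deaminase) locus, which serve as homology arms directing integration at that site. The feature table detects only the upstream arm. The downstream arm named in the record would lie after the GAL3 cassette, which is not annotated. Between the arms sit two expression units. The first is a ble gene, encoding a bleomycin-family-binding protein, under the Ashbya gossypii TEF1 promoter and terminator. It provides dominant drug selection of yeast transformants. The second is GAL3 carrying the S509P substitution (designated GAL3C), placed between the ENO2 promoter and terminator. The SPC97 and YHX3 fragments flagged upstream of GAL3 probably reflect neighbouring genomic sequence included with the ENO2 promoter region, not intended coding payloads.

Gal3 is the signal transducer needed for rapid induction of the galactose regulon. According to the record, this GAL3C cassette acts as a "Turbo" module for the LowTempGAL system, a low-temperature-inducible GAL regulatory circuit in S. cerevisiae. Its stated purpose is to accelerate induction from GAL promoters.
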