Features (pLannotate 1.2.2; 17 found; start..end, strand, type, name):
    224..378     +  CDS            lacZα (fragment): LacZα fragment of β-galactosidase; lacZ fragment
    384..483     -  misc_feature   bom (fragment): basis of mobility region from pBR322
    585..620     -  CDS            rop (fragment): Rop protein, which maintains plasmids at low copy number; rop
    715..819     +  promoter       AmpR promoter: bla
    820..1680    +  CDS            AmpR: β-lactamase; bla; confers resistance to ampicillin, carbenicillin, and related antibiotics
   1851..2439    +  rep_origin     ori: high-copy-number ColE1/pMB1/pBR322/pUC origin of replication
   2622..2714    +  CDS            lacI (fragment): lac repressor; lacI; The lac repressor binds to the lac operator to inhibit transcription in E. coli. This inhibition can be relieved by adding lactose or isopropyl-β-D-thiogalactopyranoside (IPTG).
   2727..2748    +  protein_bind   CAP binding site: CAP binding activates transcription in the presence of cAMP. E. coli catabolite activator protein
   2763..2793    +  promoter       lac promoter: promoter for the E. coli lac operon
   2801..2817    +  protein_bind   lac operator: The lac repressor binds to the lac operator to inhibit transcription in E. coli. This inhibition can be relieved by adding lactose or isopropyl-β-D-thiogalactopyranoside (IPTG). lac repressor encoded by lacI
   2860..3009    +  CDS            FCY1 (fragment): FCY1_YEAST - Experimental evidence at protein level: Swiss-Prot protein existence level 1. Catalyzes the hydrolytic deamination of cytosine to uracil or 5-methylcytosine to thymine. Is involved in the pyrimidine salvage pathway, which allows the cell to utilize cytosine for pyrimidine nucleotide synthesis. From Saccharomyces cerevisiae (strain ATCC 204508 / S288c) (Baker's yeast).
   3218..3561    +  promoter       TEF promoter: Ashbya gossypii TEF promoter
   3568..3945    +  CDS            ble: BLE_KLEPN - Experimental evidence at protein level: Swiss-Prot protein existence level 1. Binding protein with a strong affinity to the bleomycin family of antibiotics. Binds to CL990; an antimitotic-antibiotic compound. From Klebsiella pneumoniae.
   3954..4151    +  terminator     TEF terminator: Ashbya gossypii TEF terminator
   4340..4483    +  CDS            SPC97 (fragment): SPC97_YEAST - Experimental evidence at protein level: Swiss-Prot protein existence level 1. Involved in microtubule organization by the microtubule organizing center, the spindle pole body (SPB). Probably part of the microtubule attachment site at the SPB. From Saccharomyces cerevisiae (strain ATCC 204508 / S288c) (Baker's yeast).
   4498..4833    -  CDS            YHX3_YEAST: Experimental evidence at protein level: Swiss-Prot protein existence level 1. From Saccharomyces cerevisiae (strain ATCC 204508 / S288c) (Baker's yeast).
   5016..6575    +  CDS            GAL3: GAL3_YEAST - Experimental evidence at protein level: Swiss-Prot protein existence level 1. The GAL3 regulatory function is required for rapid induction of the galactose system. At normal induction, galactose in the presence of the GAL3 protein may lead to the induction of the GAL genes, including GAL1. Then the galactokinase protein (GAL1) in the presence of galactose may reinforce the induction leading to a higher expression level. Upon depletion of galactose, the inducing activity of the galactokinase protein may decrease, after which transcription of the GAL genes, including GAL1, may decre
>Addgene plasmid #218275 | pIRGAL3C | addgene full sequence | sequence record 433661 | Addgene NGS Result
CCTATGGATTGGTTTGAAGATATTGGTGAGTAGAGCACGCAGCACGCTGTATTTACGTATTTAATTTTAT
ATATTTGTGCATACACTACTAGGGAAGACTTGAAAAAAACCTAGGAAATGAAAAAACGACACAGGAAGTC
CCGTATTTACTATTTTTTCCTTCCTTTTGATGGGGCAGGGCGGAAATAGAGGATAGGATAAGCCTACTGC
TTAGCTGTTTAAACACTGGCCGTCGTTTTACAACGTCGTGACTGGGAAAACCCTGGCGTTACCCAACTTA
ATCGCCTTGCAGCACATCCCCCTTTCGCCAGCTGGCGTAATAGCGAAGAGGCCCGCACCGATCGCCCTTC
CCAACAGTTGCGCAGCCTGAATGGCGAATGGCGCCTGATGCGGTATTTTCTCCTTACGCATCTGTGCGGT
ATTTCACACCGCATATGGTGCACTCTCAGTACAATCTGCTCTGATGCCGCATAGTTAAGCCAGCCCCGAC
ACCCGCCAACACCCGCTGACGCGCCCTGACGGGCTTGTCTGCTCCCGGCATCCGCTTACAGACAAGCTGT
GACCGTCTCCGGGAGCTGCATGTGTCAGAGGTTTTCACCGTCATCACCGAAACGCGCGAGACGAAAGGGC
CTCGTGATACGCCTATTTTTATAGGTTAATGTCATGATAATAATGGTTTCTTAGACGTCAGGTGGCACTT
TTCGGGGAAATGTGCGCGGAACCCCTATTTGTTTATTTTTCTAAATACATTCAAATATGTATCCGCTCAT
GAGACAATAACCCTGATAAATGCTTCAATAATATTGAAAAAGGAAGAGTATGAGTATTCAACATTTCCGT
GTCGCCCTTATTCCCTTTTTTGCGGCATTTTGCCTTCCTGTTTTTGCTCACCCAGAAACGCTGGTGAAAG
TAAAAGATGCTGAAGATCAGTTGGGTGCACGAGTGGGTTACATCGAACTGGATCTCAACAGCGGTAAGAT
CCTTGAGAGTTTTCGCCCCGAAGAACGTTTTCCAATGATGAGCACTTTTAAAGTTCTGCTATGTGGCGCG
GTATTATCCCGTATTGACGCCGGGCAAGAGCAACTCGGTCGCCGCATACACTATTCTCAGAATGACTTGG
TTGAGTACTCACCAGTCACAGAAAAGCATCTTACGGATGGCATGACAGTAAGAGAATTATGCAGTGCTGC
CATAACCATGAGTGATAACACTGCGGCCAACTTACTTCTGACAACGATCGGAGGACCGAAGGAGCTAACC
GCTTTTTTGCACAACATGGGGGATCATGTAACTCGCCTTGATCGTTGGGAACCGGAGCTGAATGAAGCCA
TACCAAACGACGAGCGTGACACCACGATGCCTGTAGCAATGGCAACAACGTTGCGCAAACTATTAACTGG
CGAACTACTTACTCTAGCTTCCCGGCAACAATTAATAGACTGGATGGAGGCGGATAAAGTTGCAGGACCA
CTTCTGCGCTCGGCCCTTCCGGCTGGCTGGTTTATTGCTGATAAATCTGGAGCCGGTGAGCGTGGGTCTC
GCGGTATCATTGCAGCACTGGGGCCAGATGGTAAGCCCTCCCGTATCGTAGTTATCTACACGACGGGGAG
TCAGGCAACTATGGATGAACGAAATAGACAGATCGCTGAGATAGGTGCCTCACTGATTAAGCATTGGTAA
CTGTCAGACCAAGTTTACTCATATATACTTTAGATTGATTTAAAACTTCATTTTTAATTTAAAAGGATCT
AGGTGAAGATCCTTTTTGATAATCTCATGACCAAAATCCCTTAACGTGAGTTTTCGTTCCACTGAGCGTC
AGACCCCGTAGAAAAGATCAAAGGATCTTCTTGAGATCCTTTTTTTCTGCGCGTAATCTGCTGCTTGCAA
ACAAAAAAACCACCGCTACCAGCGGTGGTTTGTTTGCCGGATCAAGAGCTACCAACTCTTTTTCCGAAGG
TAACTGGCTTCAGCAGAGCGCAGATACCAAATACTGTTCTTCTAGTGTAGCCGTAGTTAGGCCACCACTT
CAAGAACTCTGTAGCACCGCCTACATACCTCGCTCTGCTAATCCTGTTACCAGTGGCTGCTGCCAGTGGC
GATAAGTCGTGTCTTACCGGGTTGGACTCAAGACGATAGTTACCGGATAAGGCGCAGCGGTCGGGCTGAA
CGGGGGGTTCGTGCACACAGCCCAGCTTGGAGCGAACGACCTACACCGAACTGAGATACCTACAGCGTGA
GCTATGAGAAAGCGCCACGCTTCCCGAAGGGAGAAAGGCGGACAGGTATCCGGTAAGCGGCAGGGTCGGA
ACAGGAGAGCGCACGAGGGAGCTTCCAGGGGGAAACGCCTGGTATCTTTATAGTCCTGTCGGGTTTCGCC
ACCTCTGACTTGAGCGTCGATTTTTGTGATGCTCGTCAGGGGGGCGGAGCCTATGGAAAAACGCCAGCAA
CGCGGCCTTTTTACGGTTCCTGGCCTTTTGCTGGCCTTTTGCTCACATGTTCTTTCCTGCGTTATCCCCT
GATTCTGTGGATAACCGTATTACCGCCTTTGAGTGAGCTGATACCGCTCGCCGCAGCCGAACGACCGAGC
GCAGCGAGTCAGTGAGCGAGGAAGCGGAAGAGCGCCCAATACGCAAACCGCCTCTCCCCGCGCGTTGGCC
GATTCATTAATGCAGCTGGCACGACAGGTTTCCCGACTGGAAAGCGGGCAGTGAGCGCAACGCAATTAAT
GTGAGTTAGCTCACTCATTAGGCACCCCAGGCTTTACACTTTATGCTTCCGGCTCGTATGTTGTGTGGAA
TTGTGAGCGGATAACAATTTCACACAGGAAACAGCTATGACCATGATTACGCCAGTTTAAACTGTGGGAG
ATTAGAGGGCAAAGTGTACAAAGATACCACTTTGTATACGACGCTGTCTCCATGCGACATGTGTACAGGT
GCCATCATCATGTATGGTATTCCACGCTGTGTTGTCGGTGAGAACGTTAATTTCAAAAGTAAGGGCGATT
AATTAAGGATCCGCTGAAGCTTCGTACGCTGCAGGTCGACAACCCTTAATGTTCTTCATTCTACGCACGG
TCCTTCAATTCGCTTGGCGGAGATCTATGACAAGAGGGTCGAACTCGCCTAAGTCGTAATTGAGTCAGTT
ACGCTAGGGATAACAGGGTAATATAGCTGTTTAGCTTGCCTCGTCCCCGCCGGGTCACCCGGCCAGCGAC
ATGGAGGCCCAGAATACCCTCCTTGACAGTCTTGACGTGCGCAGCTCAGGGGCATGATGTGACTGTCGCC
CGTACATTTAGCCCATACATCCCCATGTATAATCATTTGCATCCATACATTTTGATGGCCGCACGGCGCG
AAGCAAAAATTACGGCTCCTCGCTGCAGACCTGCGAGCAGGGAAACGCTCCCCTCACAGACGCGTTGAAT
TGTCCCCACGCCGCGCCCCTGTAGAGAAATATAAAAGGTTAGGATTTGCCACTGAGGTTCTTCTTTCATA
TACTTCCTTTTAAAATCTTGCTAGGATACAGTTCTCACATCACATCCGAACATAAACAACCATGGGTATG
ACCGACCAAGCGACGCCCAACCTGCCATCACGAGATTTCGATCCCACCGCCGCCTTCTATGAAAGGTTGG
GCTTCGGAATCGTTTTCCGGGACGCCGGCTGGATGATCCTCCAGCGCGGGGATCTCATGCTGGAGTTCTT
CGCCCACCCCGGGCTCGATCCCCTCGCGAGTTGGTTCAGCTGCTGCCTGAGGCTGGACGACCTCGCGGAG
TTCTACCGGCAGTGCAAATCCGTCGGCATCCAGGAAACCAGCAGCGGCTATCCGCGCATCCATGCCCCCG
AACTGCAGGAGTGGGGAGGCACGATGGCCGCTTTGGTCGACCCGGACGGGACGCTCCTGCGCCTGATACA
GAACGAATTGCTTGCAGGCATCTCATGATCAGTACTGACAATAAAAAGATTCTTGTTTTCAAGAACTTGT
CATTTGTATAGTTTTTTTATATTGTAGTTGTTCTATTTTAATCAAATGTTAGCGTGATTTATATTTTTTT
TCGCCTCGACATCATCTGCCCAGATGCGAAGTTAAGTGCGCAGAAAGTAATATCATGCGTCAATCGTATG
TGAATGCTGGTCGCTATACTGCTGTCGATTCGATACTAACGCCGCCATCCAGTGTCGAAAACGAGCTCTC
GAGAACCCTTAAAGTTACGCTAGGGATAACAGGGTAATATAGGTTCTTCATTCTACGCACGGTCCTTCAA
TTCGCTTGGCGGTCTAGAATGACAAGAGGGTCGAACTCGCCTAAGTCGTAATTGAGTCCAGATCCACCGC
GGAAGTGTCTCATAAACTTTACTCAAGAGTTAAGTACTGAAAAATTCGACTTTTATGATAGTTCAAGTGT
CGACGCTGCGGGTATAGAAAGGGTTCTTTACTCTATAGTACCTCCTCGCTCAGCATCTGCTTCTTCCCAA
AGATGAACGCGGCGTTATGTCACTAACGACGTGCACCAACTTGCGGAAAGTGGAATCCCGTTCCAAAACT
GGCATCCACTAATTGATACATCTACACACCGCACGCCTTTTTTCTGAAGCCCACTTTCGTGGACTTTGCC
ATATGCAAAATTCATGAAGTGTGATACCAAGTCAGCATACACCTCACTAGGGTAGTTTCTTTGGTTGTAT
TGATCATTTGGTTCATCGTGGTTCATTAATTTTTTTTCTCCATTGCTTTCTGGCTTTGATCTTACTATCA
TTTGGATTTTTGTCGAAGGTTGTAGAATTGTATGTGACAAGTGGCACCAAGCATATATAAAAAAAAAAAG
CATTATCTTCCTACCAGAGTTGATTGTTAAAAACGTATTTATAGCAAACGCAATTGTAATTAATTCTTAT
TTTGTATCTTTTCTTCCCTTGTCTCAATCTTTTATTTTTATTTTATTTTTCTTTTCTTAGTTTCTTTCAT
AACACCAAGCAACTAATACTATAACATACAATAATAGGTACCAAAATGAATACAAACGTTCCAATATTCA
GTTCTCCGGTCAGAGATTTACCAAGGTCTTTCGAACAAAAACATTTAGCGGTTGTAGATGCATTTTTCCA
AACATACCATGTCAAACCTGATTTTATCGCTAGGTCTCCTGGCAGAGTAAATCTGATTGGTGAGCATATA
GATTATTGCGATTTTTCAGTTTTGCCATTAGCCATTGATGTGGATATGCTTTGCGCAGTTAAAATTTTAG
ACGAAAAAAATCCATCCATTACCTTAACAAATGCGGACCCTAAATTTGCTCAGCGAAAGTTTGATCTGCC
TTTAGATGGTTCCTACATGGCCATAGATCCGTCTGTGTCGGAATGGTCGAATTACTTTAAATGCGGACTA
CATGTGGCACATTCATACTTGAAAAAAATTGCTCCGGAAAGATTTAATAATACACCCTTAGTAGGTGCGC
AGATCTTTTGCCAGAGCGATATTCCTACTGGTGGTGGACTCTCATCTGCATTTACTTGCGCGGCAGCACT
AGCCACAATTAGAGCCAATATGGGAAAAAATTTTGATATTTCCAAAAAAGACTTGACCCGCATCACAGCG
GTTGCTGAGCACTATGTTGGAGTCAATAATGGTGGTATGGATCAAGCAACGTCTGTTTATGGGGAAGAAG
ATCATGCTCTATACGTAGAGTTTAGGCCAAAACTAAAGGCCACACCTTTCAAGTTTCCTCAATTGAAAAA
TCATGAAATCAGTTTCGTCATCGCCAATACTCTTGTAAAGTCTAATAAATTCGAAACTGCTCCTACAAAT
TACAATTTAAGAGTAATAGAGGTAACAGTTGCTGCCAACGCCTTGGCGACCAGATACAGCGTGGCCTTAC
CATCTCACAAGGACAATTCTAACTCAGAAAGAGGGAATCTAAGAGATTTTATGGATGCTTACTACGCCAG
ATACGAAAACCAAGCCCAACCATGGAATGGAGATATCGGAACTGGTATTGAACGTTTACTCAAGATGCTA
CAATTGGTAGAAGAATCTTTCTCGAGGAAAAAGAGCGGATTCACTGTACATGAAGCCTCTACGGCGCTAA
ACTGTTCACGTGAGGAGTTCACTAGAGATTACCTGACAACTTTTCCCGTCCGCTTCCAAGTCTTGAAACT
ATATCAAAGAGCTAAACACGTTTACTCCGAATCCTTAAGGGTGCTTAAGGCTTTAAAAATGATGACAAGT
GCCACTTTTCACACGGACGAAGATTTCTTTACAGATTTTGGCCGACTAATGAATGAGTCCCAGGCCTCTT
GTGATAAACTTTATGAATGTTCGTGCATAGAAACCAATCAAATATGCTCGATTGCCCTAGCAAATGGTTC
TTTCGGCTCCCGTCTCACTGGCGCTGGTTGGGGCGGTTGCACTATCCACCTTGTTCCTAGTGGCGCTAAT
GGGAACGTGGAACAGGTACGAAAAGCACTAATCGAAAAATTCTACAATGTAAGATATCCGGATCTCACAG
ATGAAGAACTAAAAGACGCAATTATAGTTCCAAAGCCTGCCTTGGGTACTTGTTTGTACGAACAATAAAG
TGCTTTTAACTAAGAATTATTAGTCTTTTCTGCTTATTTTTTCATCATAGTTTAGAACACTTTATATTAA
CGAATAGTTTATGAATCTATTTAGGTTTAAAAATTGATACAGTTTTATAAGTTACTTTTTCAAAGACTCG
TGCTGTCTATTGCATAATGCACTGGAAGGGGAAAAAAAAGGTGCACACGCGTGGCTTTTTCTTGAATTTG
CAGTTTGAAAAATAACTACATGTAAGG
